>Addgene plasmid #47709 | MSP1-bio | depositor full sequence | sequence record 68315 | MSP1-bio sequence 11679 bps
AGATCTATACATTGAATCAATATTGGCAATTAGCCATATTAGTCATTGGTTATATAGCATAAATCAATAT
TGGCTATTGGCCATTGCATACGTTGTATCTATATCATAATATGTACATTTATATTGGCTCATGTCCAATA
TGACCGCCATGTTGACATTGATTATTGACTAGTTATTAATAGTAATCAATTACGGGGTCATTAGTTCATA
GCCCATATATGGAGTTCCGCGTTACATAACTTACGGTAAATGGCCCGCCTGGCTGACCGCCCAACGACCC
CCGCCCATTGACGTCAATAATGACGTATGTTCCCATAGTAACGCCAATAGGGACTTTCCATTGACGTCAA
TGGGTGGAGTATTTACGGTAAACTGCCCACTTGGCAGTACATCAAGTGTATCATATGCCAAGTCCGCCCC
CTATTGACGTCAATGACGGTAAATGGCCCGCCTGGCATTATGCCCAGTACATGACCTTACGGGACTTTCC
TACTTGGCAGTACATCTACGTATTAGTCATCGCTATTACCATGGTGATGCGGTTTTGGCAGTACACCAAT
GGGCGTGGATAGCGGTTTGACTCACGGGGATTTCCAAGTCTCCACCCCATTGACGTCAATGGGAGTTTGT
TTTGGCACCAAAATCAACGGGACTTTCCAAAATGTCGTAATAACCCCGCCCCGTTGACGCAAATGGGCGG
TAGGCGTGTACGGTGGGAGGTCTATATAAGCAGAGCTCGTTTAGTGAACCGTCAGATCCTCACTCTCTTC
CGCATCGCTGTCTGCGAGGGCCAGCTGTTGGGCTCGCGGTTGAGGACAAACTCTTCGCGGTCTTTCCAGT
ACTCTTGGATCGGAAACCCGTCGGCCTCCGAACGGTACTCCGCCACCGAGGGACCTGAGCGAGTCCGCAT
CGACCGGATCGGAAAACCTCTCGAGAAAGGCGTCTAACCAGTCACAGTCGCAAGGTAGGCTGAGCACCGT
GGCGGGCGGCAGCGGGTGGCGGTCGGGGTTGTTTCTGGCGGAGGTGCTGCTGATGATGTAATTAAAGTAG
GCGGTCTTGAGACGGCGGATGGTCGAGGTGAGGTGTGGCAGGCTTGAGATCCAGCTGTTGGGGTGAGTAC
TCCCTCTCAAAAGCGGGCATTACTTCTGCGCTAAGATTGTCAGTTTCCAAAAACGAGGAGGATTTGATAT
TCACCTGGCCCGATCTGGCCATACACTTGAGTGACAATGACATCCACTTTGCCTTTCTCTCCACAGGTGT
CCACTCCCAGGTCCAAGTTTGCCACCATGGAGTTTCAGACCCAGGTACTCATGTCCCTGCTGCTCTGCAT
GTCTGGTGCGGCCGCCGTGACCCACGAGAGCTACCAGGAACTGGTCAAGAAGCTGGAAGCCCTGGAAGAT
GCCGTGCTGACCGGCTACAGCCTGTTCCAGAAAGAAAAGATGGTGCTGAACGAGGAAGAGATCACCACCA
AGGGCGCCTCTGCCCAGAGTGGAGCCTCTGCTCAGTCTGGGGCTTCTGCCCAGTCTGGTGCCTCAGCACA
GAGCGGCGCTTCAGCACAGTCAGGCGCAAGCGCACAGAGCGGAACATCTGGCCCTAGCGGCCCTTCTGGC
ACCAGCCCCAGCAGCAGAAGCAACACCCTGCCCCGGTCTAATACCGCCAGCGGCGCCTCTCCTCCTGCCG
ACGCCAGCGATAGCGACGCCAAGAGCTACGCCGACCTGAAGCACAGAGTGCGGAACTACCTGTTCACCAT
CAAAGAGCTGAAGTACCCCGAGCTGTTCGACCTGACCAACCACATGCTGACCCTGTGCGACAACATCCAC
GGCTTCAAGTACCTGATCGACGGCTACGAGGAAATCAACGAGCTGCTGTACAAGCTGAACTTCTACTTCG
ATCTGCTGCGGGCCAAGCTGAACGACGTGTGCGCCAACGACTACTGCCAGATCCCCTTCAACCTGAAGAT
CCGGGCCAACGAGCTGGACGTGCTGAAGAAACTGGTGTTCGGCTACCGGAAGCCCCTGGACAACATCAAG
GACAACGTGGGCAAGATGGAAGATTACATCAAGAAGAACAAGGCCACAATCGCCAACATCAATGAGCTGA
TCGAGGGCAGCAAGAAAACCATCGACCAGAACAAGAACGCCGACAACGAGGAAGGCAAGAAGAAGCTGTA
CCAGGCCCAGTACGACCTGAGCATCTACAACAAGCAGCTGGAAGAGGCCCACAACCTGATCAGCGTGCTG
GAAAAGCGGATCGACACCCTGAAGAAGAACGAGAACATCAAGAAACTGCTGGACAAGATCAACGAGATCA
AGAACCCCCCTCCCGCCAACAGCGGCAACACCCCCAATACCCTGCTGGATAAGAACAAGAAGATCGAGGA
ACACGAAGAGAAGATCAAAGAGATTGCCAAGACCATCAAGTTCAACATCGACTCCCTGTTCACCGACCCC
CTGGAACTGGAATACTACCTGAGAGAGAAGAACAAAAAGGTCGACGTGACCCCCAAGAGCCAGGACCCCA
CCAAGAGCGTGCAGATCCCCAAGGTGCCCTACCCCAACGGCATCGTGTACCCCCTGCCCCTGACCGACAT
CCACAACAGCCTGGCCGCCGACAATGACAAGAACTCCTACGGCGACCTGATGAACCCCCACACCAAAGAG
AAGATTAACGAGAAGATCATCACCGACAACAAAGAGCGGAAGATCTTCATCAACAACATCAAAAAGAAGA
TTGACCTCGAGGAAAAGAACATCAACCACGCCAAAGAGCAGAATAAGAAGCTGCTCGAGGACTACGAGAA
GTCCAAGAAGGATTACGAGGAACTGCTGGAAAAATTCTACGAGATGAAGTTCAACAACAACTTCAACAAG
GACGTGGTGGATAAGATCTTCAGCGCCCGGTACACCTACAACGTGGAGAAGCAGCGGTACAACAACAAGT
TCAGCAGCAGCAACAACGCCGTGTACAATGTGCAGAAGCTGAAGAAGGCCCTGAGCTACCTGGAAGATTA
TAGCCTGCGGAAGGGCATCAGCGAGAAGGACTTCAACCACTACTACACCCTGAAAACCGGCCTGGAAGCC
GACATTAAGAAGCTGACCGAAGAGATCAAGAGCAGCGAGAACAAGATCCTGGAAAAGAACTTTAAGGGCC
TGACACACAGCGCCAACGGCGCCCTGGAAGTGTCCGACATCGTGAAGCTCCAGGTGCAGAAGGTGCTGCT
GATCAAGAAAATTGAGGACCTGAGAAAGATCGAGCTGTTCCTGAAGAACGCCCAGCTGAAGGACAGCATC
CACGTGCCCAACATCTACAAGCCCCAGAACAAGCCCGAGCCCTACTACCTGATCGTGCTGAAAAAAGAGG
TGGACAAGCTGAAAGAATTCATCCCCAAAGTGAAGGACATGCTCAAGAAAGAACAGGCCGTGCTGTCCAG
CATCACCCAGCCTCTGGTGGCCGCCAGCGAGACAACAGAGGACGGCGGCCACAGCACACACACACTGAGC
CAGTCCGGCGAGACAGAAGTGACCGAGGAAACCGAAGAGACAGAGGAAACAGTGGGCCACACCACCACCG
TGACCATCACCCTGCCTCCCACCCAGCCTAGCCCCCCCAAAGAAGTGAAGGTCGTCGAGAACAGCATCGA
GCACAAGAGCAACGACAACAGCCAGGCCCTGACCAAGACCGTGTACCTGAAAAAGCTGGACGAGTTCCTG
ACCAAGTCCTACATCTGCCACAAGTACATCCTGGTGTCCAACAGCGCCATGGACCAGAAGCTGCTCGAAG
TCTACAACCTGGCCCCTGAGGAAGAGAACGAGCTGAAGTCCTGCGACCCTCTGGATCTGCTGTTCAACAT
CCAGAACAACATCCCCGCCATGTACAGCCTGTACGACAGCATGAACAACGATCTGCAGCACCTCTTCTTC
GAGCTGTATCAGAAAGAGATGATCTACTATCTGCACAAGCTCAAAGAGGAAAACCACATCAAAAAACTCC
TCGAAGAACAGAAGCAGATCACCGGCACCAGCAGCACCAGCTCCCCAGGCAACACCGCCGTGAATACCGC
CCAGAGCGCCACCCACAGCAACAGCCAGAACCAGCAGAGCAACGCCGCCAGCACCAACACACAGAACGGC
GTGGCCGTGTCTAGTGGCCCTGCCGTGGTGGAGGAAAGCCACGACCCCCTGACCGTGCTGTCTATCAGCA
ACGACCTGAAGGGCATCGTGTCCCTGCTGAACCTGGGCAACAAGGCCAAGGTGCCAAACCCTCTGACCAT
CAGCACCACCGAGATGGAAAAGTTCTATGAGAACATCCTGAAGAATAATGACGCCTACTTCAACGACGAC
ATCAAGCAGTTCGTGAAGTCCAACAGCAAAGTGATCACCGGCCTGACCGAGACACAGAAGAATGCCCTGA
ACGACGAGATTAAGAAACTGAAGGACACCCTGCAGCTGTCCTTCGACCTGTACAACAAGTACAAACTGAA
GCTGGACAGACTGTTCAACAAGAAGAAAGAGCTGGGCCAGGACAAGATGCAGATCAAAAAGCTGACCCTG
CTCAAAGAGCAGCTCGAGAGCAAGCTGAACAGCCTGAACAACCCCCACAACGTGCTGCAGAACTTCGCCG
TGTTCTTCAATAAGAAAAAAGAAGCCGAGATCGCCGAGACAGAGAACACCCTGGAAAACACCAAGATCCT
GCTGAAGCACTACAAGGGCCTGGTCAAGTACTACAACGGCGAGAGCAGCCCTCTGAAAACCCTGAGCGAG
GTGTCCATCCAGACCGAGGACAACTACGCCAACCTGGAAAAGTTTCGGGTGCTGTCCAAGATCGACGGCA
AGCTGAATGACAATCTGCACCTGGGCAAGAAAAAACTGAGCTTCCTGAGCAGCGGCCTGCACCACCTGAT
CACCGAGCTGAAAGAGGTCATCAAGAATAAGAACTACGCCGGCAACAGCCCCTCCGAGAACAATAAGAAA
GTGAACGAGGCCCTGAAGTCCTACGAGAACTTCCTGCCCGAGGCCAAAGTCACTACCGTGGTCACCCCCC
CTCAGCCTGATGTGACCCCCAGCCCCCTGTCCGTGAGAGTGTCTGGCAGCAGCGGCAGCACCAAAGAAGA
GACACAGATCCCCACCTCCGGCAGCCTGCTGACAGAGCTGCAGCAAGTCGTGCAGCTGCAGAATTACGAC
GAAGAGGACGACAGCCTGGTGGTGCTGCCCATCTTCGGCGAGAGCGAGGACAACGACGAGTACCTGGACC
AGGTGGTCACAGGCGAGGCCATCAGCGTGACCATGGACAATATCCTGAGCGGCTTCGAGAACGAGTACGA
CGTGATCTACCTGAAGCCTCTGGCCGGCGTGTACCGCAGCCTGAAGAAGCAGATTGAGAAGAACATCTTC
ACCTTCAATCTGAACCTGAACGACATCCTGAACTCCCGGCTGAAGAAGCGGAAGTATTTCCTGGATGTGC
TGGAATCCGACCTGATGCAGTTCAAGCACATCAGCAGCAACGAGTACATCATCGAGGACAGCTTCAAGCT
GCTGAACAGCGAGCAGAAGAATACACTGCTGAAGTCTTACAAGTATATCAAAGAGAGCGTCGAGAACGAT
ATCAAGTTCGCCCAGGAAGGCATCAGCTACTACGAGAAAGTGCTGGCCAAGTACAAGGACGACCTGGAAA
GCATCAAGAAAGTGATCAAAGAAGAAAAAGAGAAGTTCCCCAGCAGCCCCCCTACAACCCCTCCTAGCCC
CGCCAAGACCGACGAGCAGAAAAAAGAGAGCAAGTTCCTGCCCTTTCTGACCAACATCGAGACACTGTAC
AATAACCTCGTGAACAAGATCGATGATTACCTGATCAATCTGAAGGCCAAGATCAATGACTGCAATGTGG
AGAAGGACGAGGCCCACGTGAAGATCACCAAGCTGTCCGATCTGAAAGCCATCGACGACAAGATCGACCT
GTTTAAGAACCCCTACGACTTTGAGGCCATTAAAAAGCTGATCAACGACGATACCAAGAAAGACATGCTG
GGCAAGCTGCTGTCCACCGGCCTGGTGCAGAACTTTCCCAACACCATCATCAGCAAGCTGATCGAAGGGA
AGTTCCAGGACATGCTGAATATCGCCCAGCACCAGTGCGTGAAGAAACAGTGCCCCGAGAACAGCGGCTG
CTTCCGGCACCTGGACGAGCGGGAGGAATGCAAGTGCCTGCTGAACTACAAGCAAGAGGGCGATAAGTGC
GTCGAGAACCCCAACCCCACCTGTAACGAGAACAACGGCGGCTGTGACGCCGATGCCACCTGTACCGAAG
AGGACAGCGGCAGCTCCCGGAAGAAAATCACATGCGAGTGCACCAAGCCCGACAGCTACCCCCTGTTCGA
CGGCATCTTCTGCAGCAGCTCTGGCGCGCCGTCGACCTCCATCACGGCCTATAAGAGTGAGGGGGAGTCA
GCGGAGTTCTCCTTCCCACTCAACCTTGGAGAGGAAAGCCTGCAGGGAGAGTTGAGATGGAAGGCAGAGA
AGGCTCCTTCTTCCCAGTCCTGGATCACCTTCTCCCTAAAGAACCAAAAGGTGTCTGTGCAGAAGTCTAC
TAGCAACCCCAAGTTCCAGCTGTCCGAAACGCTCCCACTCACCCTTCAGATACCCCAGGTCTCCCTTCAG
TTTGCTGGTTCTGGCAACCTGACCCTGACTCTGGACAGAGGGATACTGTATCAGGAAGTGAACCTGGTGG
TGATGAAAGTGACTCAGCCCGACAGCAACACTTTGACCTGTGAGGTGATGGGACCCACCTCACCCAAGAT
GAGACTGATCTTGAAGCAGGAGAATCAGGAGGCCAGGGTCTCCAGGCAGGAGAAAGTGATTCAAGTGCAG
GCCCCTGAAGCAGGGGTGTGGCAATGTCTACTGAGTGAAGGTGAAGAGGTCAAGATGGACTCCAAGATCC
AGGTTTTATCCAAAGGGTTGAATTCCGGATCACTGCATCATATTCTGGATGCACAGAAAATGGTGTGGAA
TCATCGTTAAGTCTAGACACGTGATTAATTAAGGATCCCCCGACCTCGACCTCTGGCTAATAAAGGAAAT
TTATTTTCATTGCAATAGTGTGTTGGAATTTTTTGTGTCTCTCACTCGGAAGGACATATGGGAGGGCAAA
TCATTTGGTCGAGATCCCTCGGAGATCTCTAGCTAGAGGATCGATCCCCGCCCCGGACGAACTAAACCTG
ACTACGACATCTCTGCCCCTTCTTCGCGGGGCAGTGCATGTAATCCCTTCAGTTGGTTGGTACAACTTGC
CAACTGGGCCCTGTTCCACATGTGACACGGGGGGGGACCAAACACAAAGGGGTTCTCTGACTGTAGTTGA
CATCCTTATAAATGGATGTGCACATTTGCCAACACTGAGTGGCTTTCATCCTGGAGCAGACTTTGCAGTC
TGTGGACTGCAACACAACATTGCCTTTATGTGTAACTCTTGGCTGAAGCTCTTACACCAATGCTGGGGGA
CATGTACCTCCCAGGGGCCCAGGAAGACTACGGGAGGCTACACCAACGTCAATCAGAGGGGCCTGTGTAG
CTACCGATAAGCGGACCCTCAAGAGGGCATTAGCAATAGTGTTTATAAGGCCCCCTTGTTAACCCTAAAC
GGGTAGCATATGCTTCCCGGGTAGTAGTATATACTATCCAGACTAACCCTAATTCAATAGCATATGTTAC
CCAACGGGAAGCATATGCTATCGAATTAGGGTTAGTAAAAGGGTCCTAAGGAACAGCGATATCTCCCACC
CCATGAGCTGTCACGGTTTTATTTACATGGGGTCAGGATTCCACGAGGGTAGTGAACCATTTTAGTCACA
AGGGCAGTGGCTGAAGATCAAGGAGCGGGCAGTGAACTCTCCTGAATCTTCGCCTGCTTCTTCATTCTCC
TTCGTTTAGCTAATAGAATAACTGCTGAGTTGTGAACAGTAAGGTGTATGTGAGGTGCTCGAAAACAAGG
TTTCAGGTGACGCCCCCAGAATAAAATTTGGACGGGGGGTTCAGTGGTGGCATTGTGCTATGACACCAAT
ATAACCCTCACAAACCCCTTGGGCAATAAATACTAGTGTAGGAATGAAACATTCTGAATATCTTTAACAA
TAGAAATCCATGGGGTGGGGACAAGCCGTAAAGACTGGATGTCCATCTCACACGAATTTATGGCTATGGG
CAACACATAATCCTAGTGCAATATGATACTGGGGTTATTAAGATGTGTCCCAGGCAGGGACCAAGACAGG
TGAACCATGTTGTTACACTCTATTTGTAACAAGGGGAAAGAGAGTGGACGCCGACAGCAGCGGACTCCAC
TGGTTGTCTCTAACACCCCCGAAAATTAAACGGGGCTCCACGCCAATGGGGCCCATAAACAAAGACAAGT
GGCCACTCTTTTTTTTGAAATTGTGGAGTGGGGGCACGCGTCAGCCCCCACACGCCGCCCTGCGGTTTTG
GACTGTAAAATAAGGGTGTAATAACTTGGCTGATTGTAACCCCGCTAACCACTGCGGTCAAACCACTTGC
CCACAAAACCACTAATGGCACCCCGGGGAATACCTGCATAAGTAGGTGGGCGGGCCAAGATAGGGGCGCG
ATTGCTGCGATCTGGAGGACAAATTACACACACTTGCGCCTGAGCGCCAAGCACAGGGTTGTTGGTCCTC
ATATTCACGAGGTCGCTGAGAGCACGGTGGGCTAATGTTGCCATGGGTAGCATATACTACCCAAATATCT
GGATAGCATATGCTATCCTAATCTATATCTGGGTAGCATAGGCTATCCTAATCTATATCTGGGTAGCATA
TGCTATCCTAATCTATATCTGGGTAGTATATGCTATCCTAATTTATATCTGGGTAGCATAGGCTATCCTA
ATCTATATCTGGGTAGCATATGCTATCCTAATCTATATCTGGGTAGTATATGCTATCCTAATCTGTATCC
GGGTAGCATATGCTATCCTAATAGAGATTAGGGTAGTATATGCTATCCTAATTTATATCTGGGTAGCATA
TACTACCCAAATATCTGGATAGCATATGCTATCCTAATCTATATCTGGGTAGCATATGCTATCCTAATCT
ATATCTGGGTAGCATAGGCTATCCTAATCTATATCTGGGTAGCATATGCTATCCTAATCTATATCTGGGT
AGTATATGCTATCCTAATTTATATCTGGGTAGCATAGGCTATCCTAATCTATATCTGGGTAGCATATGCT
ATCCTAATCTATATCTGGGTAGTATATGCTATCCTAATCTGTATCCGGGTAGCATATGCTATCCTCATGA
TAAGCTGTCAAACATGAGAATTTTCTTGAAGACGAAAGGGCCTCGTGATACGCCTATTTTTATAGGTTAA
TGTCATGATAATAATGGTTTCTTAGACGTCAGGTGGCACTTTTCGGGGAAATGTGCGCGGAACCCCTATT
TGTTTATTTTTCTAAATACATTCAAATATGTATCCGCTCATGAGACAATAACCCTGATAAATGCTTCAAT
AATATTGAAAAAGGAAGAGTATGAGTATTCAACATTTCCGTGTCGCCCTTATTCCCTTTTTTGCGGCATT
TTGCCTTCCTGTTTTTGCTCACCCAGAAACGCTGGTGAAAGTAAAAGATGCTGAAGATCAGTTGGGTGCA
CGAGTGGGTTACATCGAACTGGATCTCAACAGCGGTAAGATCCTTGAGAGTTTTCGCCCCGAAGAACGTT
TTCCAATGATGAGCACTTTTAAAGTTCTGCTATGTGGCGCGGTATTATCCCGTGTTGACGCCGGGCAAGA
GCAACTCGGTCGCCGCATACACTATTCTCAGAATGACTTGGTTGAGTACTCACCAGTCACAGAAAAGCAT
CTTACGGATGGCATGACAGTAAGAGAATTATGCAGTGCTGCCATAACCATGAGTGATAACACTGCGGCCA
ACTTACTTCTGACAACGATCGGAGGACCGAAGGAGCTAACCGCTTTTTTGCACAACATGGGGGATCATGT
AACTCGCCTTGATCGTTGGGAACCGGAGCTGAATGAAGCCATACCAAACGACGAGCGTGACACCACGATG
CCTGCAGCAATGGCAACAACGTTGCGCAAACTATTAACTGGCGAACTACTTACTCTAGCTTCCCGGCAAC
AATTAATAGACTGGATGGAGGCGGATAAAGTTGCAGGACCACTTCTGCGCTCGGCCCTTCCGGCTGGCTG
GTTTATTGCTGATAAATCTGGAGCCGGTGAGCGTGGGTCTCGCGGTATCATTGCAGCACTGGGGCCAGAT
GGTAAGCCCTCCCGTATCGTAGTTATCTACACGACGGGGAGTCAGGCAACTATGGATGAACGAAATAGAC
AGATCGCTGAGATAGGTGCCTCACTGATTAAGCATTGGTAACTGTCAGACCAAGTTTACTCATATATACT
TTAGATTGATTTAAAACTTCATTTTTAATTTAAAAGGATCTAGGTGAAGATCCTTTTTGATAATCTCATG
ACCAAAATCCCTTAACGTGAGTTTTCGTTCCACTGAGCGTCAGACCCCGTAGAAAAGATCAAAGGATCTT
CTTGAGATCCTTTTTTTCTGCGCGTAATCTGCTGCTTGCAAACAAAAAAACCACCGCTACCAGCGGTGGT
TTGTTTGCCGGATCAAGAGCTACCAACTCTTTTTCCGAAGGTAACTGGCTTCAGCAGAGCGCAGATACCA
AATACTGTTCTTCTAGTGTAGCCGTAGTTAGGCCACCACTTCAAGAACTCTGTAGCACCGCCTACATACC
TCGCTCTGCTAATCCTGTTACCAGTGGCTGCTGCCAGTGGCGATAAGTCGTGTCTTACCGGGTTGGACTC
AAGACGATAGTTACCGGATAAGGCGCAGCGGTCGGGCTGAACGGGGGGTTCGTGCACACAGCCCAGCTTG
GAGCGAACGACCTACACCGAACTGAGATACCTACAGCGTGAGCTATGAGAAAGCGCCACGCTTCCCGAAG
GGAGAAAGGCGGACAGGTATCCGGTAAGCGGCAGGGTCGGAACAGGAGAGCGCACGAGGGAGCTTCCAGG
GGGAAACGCCTGGTATCTTTATAGTCCTGTCGGGTTTCGCCACCTCTGACTTGAGCGTCGATTTTTGTGA
TGCTCGTCAGGGGGGCGGAGCCTATGGAAAAACGCCAGCAACGCGGCCTTTTTACGGTTCCTGGCCTTTT
GCTGGCCTTTTGCTCACATGTTCTTTCCTGCGTTATCCCCTGATTCTGTGGATAACCGTATTACCGCCTT
TGAGTGAGCTGATACCGCTCGCCGCAGCCGAACGACCGAGCGCAGCGAGTCAGTGAGCGAGGAAGCGGAA
GAGCGCCCAATACGCAAACCGCCTCTCCCCGCGCGTTGGCCGATTCATTAATGCAGCTGGCACGACAGGT
TTCCCGACTGGAAAGCGGGCAGTGAGCGCAACGCAATTAATGTGAGTTAGCTCACTCATTAGGCACCCCA
GGCTTTACACTTTATGCTTCCGGCTCGTATGTTGTGTGGAATTGTGAGCGGATAACAATTTCACACAGGA
AACAGCTATGACCATGATTACGCCAAGCTCTAGCTAGAGGTCGACCAATTCTCATGTTTGACAGCTTATC
ATCGCAGATCCGGGCAACGTTGTTGCCATTGCTGCAGGCGCAGAACTGGTAGGTATGGA
Features (pLannotate 1.2.2; 18 found; start..end, strand, type, name):
    154..533     +  enhancer       CMV enhancer: human cytomegalovirus immediate early enhancer
    535..734     +  promoter       CMV promoter: human cytomegalovirus (CMV) immediate early promoter
    802..840     +  misc_feature   Ad SA (fragment): adenovirus major late transcript splice acceptor (Friedrich and Soriano, 1991)
    873..1082    -  CDS            PTP (fragment): TERM_ADE02 - Experimental evidence at protein level: Swiss-Prot protein existence level 1. Protein covalently bound to the viral DNA that acts as a primer for viral genomic replication by DNA strand displacement. Assembles on the viral origin of replication in an initiation complex with viral polymerase, DBP, host NFIA and host POU2F1/OCT1. During initiation, the polymerase covalently couples the first dCTP with Ser- 580 of pTP. The terminal protein stimulates the template activity over 20 fold compared to protein-free templates. Neo-synthesized viral genomes are linked to two preterminal prot
   1113..1202    +  intron         chimeric intron (fragment): chimera between introns from adenovirus and immunoglobulin heavy chain genes
   1221..1267    +  CDS            IgH signal sequence (fragment): signal sequence from the mouse immunoglobulin heavy chain variable region
   1308..6392    +  CDS            MSP-1: MSP1_PLAFP - Experimental evidence at protein level: Swiss-Prot protein existence level 1. From Plasmodium falciparum (isolate Palo Alto / Uganda).
   6393..6953    +  CDS            Cd4 (fragment): CD4_RAT - Experimental evidence at protein level: Swiss-Prot protein existence level 1. Integral membrane glycoprotein that plays an essential role in the immune response and serves multiple functions in responses against both external and internal offenses. In T-cells, functions primarily as a coreceptor for MHC class II molecule:peptide complex. The antigens presented by class II peptides are derived from extracellular proteins while class I peptides are derived from cytosolic proteins. Interacts simultaneously with the T-cell receptor (TCR) and the MHC class II presented by antigen presenti
   7059..7114    +  polyA_signal   β-globin poly(A) signal: rabbit β-globin polyadenylation signal (Gil and Proudfoot, 1987)
   7628..9309    -  rep_origin     oriP (fragment): Epstein-Barr virus oriP replication origin (Yates et al., 2000)
   9436..9540    +  promoter       AmpR promoter: bla
   9541..10401   +  CDS            AmpR: β-lactamase; bla; confers resistance to ampicillin, carbenicillin, and related antibiotics
  10572..11160   +  rep_origin     ori: high-copy-number ColE1/pMB1/pBR322/pUC origin of replication
  11343..11435   +  CDS            lacI (fragment): lac repressor; lacI; The lac repressor binds to the lac operator to inhibit transcription in E. coli. This inhibition can be relieved by adding lactose or isopropyl-β-D-thiogalactopyranoside (IPTG).
  11448..11469   +  protein_bind   CAP binding site: CAP binding activates transcription in the presence of cAMP. E. coli catabolite activator protein
  11484..11514   +  promoter       lac promoter: promoter for the E. coli lac operon
  11518..11540   +  protein_bind   lac operator (fragment): The lac repressor binds to the lac operator to inhibit transcription in E. coli. This inhibition can be relieved by adding lactose or isopropyl-β-D-thiogalactopyranoside (IPTG). lac repressor encoded by lacI
  11634..11659   -  CDS            bla(M) (fragment): β-lactamase lacking the signal sequence; bla(M); allows cytosolic expression of β-lactamase
