[The description below was written by a language model from this plasmid's Addgene catalogue record and pLannotate feature annotations shown in this document.]
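Description:
MSP1-bio is a mammalian expression plasmid built on the pTT3 backbone for transient production of a soluble, secreted form of Plasmodium falciparum merozoite surface protein 1. It is propagated in E. coli as a high-copy plasmid through a ColE1/pUC-type origin and is selected with ampicillin via the β-lactamase gene. The backbone also carries an Epstein-Barr virus oriP fragment, which supports episomal maintenance in cells that supply EBNA1. Remnants of lac regulatory sequence (a lacI fragment, CAP site, lac promoter and operator) are annotated but play no evident role in the design.

The expression cassette is driven by the CMV immediate early enhancer and promoter, followed by adenovirus-derived leader and splice sequences and a chimeric intron fragment that favour efficient processing of the transcript. It ends in a rabbit β-globin polyadenylation signal. The open reading frame begins with an exogenous mouse immunoglobulin heavy chain signal peptide, which directs secretion. This is followed by a synthetic, codon-optimised full-length MSP1 ectodomain cloned between retained NotI and AscI sites. Fourteen serine or threonine residues are changed to alanine, in line with the stated aim of producing the ectodomain without N-linked glycans in the mammalian secretory pathway. At the C terminus the backbone supplies rat Cd4 domains 3 and 4, and the catalogue entry also lists an enzymatic biotinylation sequence, although the feature table does not annotate this short peptide separately.

When cotransfected with a BirA biotin ligase construct, the plasmid yields monobiotinylated MSP1. It belongs to a library of recombinant merozoite surface and secreted proteins.
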