Addgene plasmid #47709: MSP1-bio
Purpose: Expresses enzymatically monobiotinylated full-length MSP1 ectodomain with no N-linked glycans upon cotransfection with BirA in mammalian cells. Contains a C-terminal rat Cd4 d3+4 tag.
Depositing lab: Gavin Wright. Depositing organization: Wellcome Sanger Institute. Publication: A library of functional recombinant cell surface and secreted Plasmodium falciparum merozoite proteins. Crosnier C, Wanaguru M, McDade B, Osier FH, Marsh K, Rayner JC, Wright GJ. Mol Cell Proteomics. 2013 Sep 16. 10.1074/mcp.O113.028357 PubMed 24043421.
Backbone
  Vector backbone: pTT3
  Backbone manufacturer: Yves Durocher, NRC
  Backbone size w/o insert (bp): 6633
  Total vector size (bp): 11679
  Vector type: Mammalian Expression
Growth in bacteria
  Bacterial resistance: Ampicillin, 100 μg/mL
  Growth temperature: 37°C
  Growth strain: DH5alpha
  Copy number: High Copy
Gene/Insert
  Gene/Insert name: Codon-optimised MSP1
  Species: Synthetic; Plasmodium falciparum
  Insert size (bp): 5046
  Mutation: Exogenous signal peptide of mouse origin, changed Serine123, Threonine262, Threonine491, Serine557, Serine628, Serine823, Threonine835, Threonine920, Serine940, Threonine986, Threonine1012, Serine1110, Threonine1217, Serine1609 to Alanine residues
  Entrez Gene: MSP1 (a.k.a. PFI1475w, MSA1, MSP-1, PMMSA, Pf190, merozoite surface antigen 1)
  Promoter: CMV
  Tag / fusion protein: rat Cd4 d3+4 (C terminal on backbone); enzymatic biotinylation sequence (C terminal on backbone)
  Cloning method: Restriction Enzyme; 5′ cloning site NotI (not destroyed); 3′ cloning site AscI (not destroyed)
  Sequencing primers: 5′ CMV fwd
Resource information
  A portion of this plasmid was derived from a plasmid made by: pTT3 was obtained under an MTA from Yves Durocher, National Research Council of Canada- Biotechnology Research Institute
Terms and licenses: Academic/Nonprofit Terms; Industry Terms: Not Available to Industry
How to cite: MSP1-bio was a gift from Gavin Wright (Addgene plasmid # 47709 ; http://n2t.net/addgene:47709 ; RRID:Addgene_47709)
