>Addgene plasmid #47709 | MSP1-bio | addgene partial sequence | sequence record 71097 | CMV-F 5'-CGCAAATGGGCGGTAGGCGTG-3'
AACCGTCAGATCCTCACTCTCTTCCGCATCGCTGTCTGCGAGGGCCAGCTGTTGGGCTCGCGGTTGAGGA
CAAACTCTTCGCGGTCTTTCCAGTACTCTTGGATCGGAAACCCGTCGGCCTCCGAACGGTACTCCGCCAC
CGAGGGACCTGAGCGAGTCCGCATCGACCGGATCGGAAAACCTCTCGAGAAAGGCGTCTAACCAGTCACA
GTCGCAAGGTAGGCTGAGCACCGTGGCGGGCGGCAGCGGGTGGCGGTCGGGGTTGTTTCTGGCGGAGGTG
CTGCTGATGATGTAATTAAAGTAGGCGGTCTTGAGACGGCGGATGGTCGAGGTGAGGTGTGGCAGGCTTG
AGATCCAGCTGTTGGGGTGAGTACTCCCTCTCAAAAGCGGGCATTACTTCTGCGCTAAGATTGTCAGTTT
CCAAAAACGAGGAGGATTTGATATTCACCTGGCCCGATCTGGCCATACACTTGAGTGACAATGACATCCA
CTTTGCCTTTCTCTCCACAGGTGTCCACTCCCAGGTCCAAGTTTGCCACCATGGAGTTTCAGACCCAGGT
ACTCATGTCCCTGCTGCTCTGCATGTCTGGTGCGGCCGCCGTGACCCACGAGAGCTACCAGGAACTGGTC
AAGAAGCTGGAAGCCCTGGAAGATGCCGTGCTGACCGGCTACAGCCTGTTCCAGAAAGAAAAGATGGTGC
TGAACGAGGAAGAGATCACCACCAAGGGCGCCTCTGCCCAGAGTGGAGCCTCTGCTCAGTCTGGGGCTTC
TGCCCAGTCTGGTGCCTCAGCACAGAGCGGCGCTTCAGCACAGTCAGGCGCAAGCGCACAGAGCGGAACA
TCTGGCCCTAGCGGCCCTTCTGGCACCAGCCCCAGCAGCAGAAGCAACACCCTGCCCCG
