>Addgene plasmid #47709 | MSP1-bio | addgene partial sequence | sequence record 71459 | EBVori-F
TCAGAGAACCCCTTTGTGTTTGGTCCCCCCCCGTGTCACATGTGGAACAGGGCCCAGTTGGCAAGTTGTA
CCAACCAACTGAAGGGATTACATGCACTGCCCCGCGAAGAAGGGGCAGAGATGTCGTAGTCAGGTTTAGT
TCGTCCGGGGCGGGGATCGATCCTCTAGCTAGAGATCTCCGAGGGATCTCGACCAAATGATTTGCCCTCC
CATATGTCCTTCCGAGTGAGAGACACAAAAAATTCCAACACACTATTGCAATGAAAATAAATTTCCTTTA
TTAGCCAGAGGTCGAGGTCGGGGGATCCTTAATTAATCACGTGTCTAGACTTAACGATGATTCCACACCA
TTTTCTGTGCATCCAGAATATGATGCAGTGATCCGGAATTCAACCCTTTGGATAAAACCTGGATCTTGGA
GTCCATCTTGACCTCTTCACCTTCACTCAGTAGACATTGCCACACCCCTGCTTCAGGGGCCTGCACTTGA
ATCACTTTCTCCTGCCTGGAGACCCTGGCCTCCTGATTCTCCTGCTTCAAGATCAGTCTCATCTTGGGTG
AGGTGGGTCCCATCACCTCACAGGTCAAAGTGTTGCTGTCGGGCTGAGTCACTTTCATCACCACCAGGTT
CACTTCCTGATACAGTATCCCTCTGTCCAGAGTCAGGGTCAGGTTGCCAGAACCAGCAAACTGAAGGGAG
ACCTGGGGTATCTGAAGGGTGAGTGGGAGCGTTTCGGACAGCTGGAACTTGGGGTTGCTAGTAGACTTCT
GCACAGACACCTTTTGGTTCTTTAGGGAGAAGGTGATCCAGGACTGGGAAGAAGGAGCCTTCTCTGCCTT
CCATCTCAACTCTCCCTGCAGGCTTTCCTCTCCAAGGTTGAGTGGGAAGGA
