>Addgene plasmid #47709 | MSP1-bio | addgene partial sequence | sequence record 72077 | rCd4-R 5'-TCCCTGCAGGCTTTCCTCTCCAAGGTTGAG-3'
CCTCACTCTTATAGGCCGTGATGGAGGTCGACGGCGCGCCAGAGCTGCTGCAGAAGATGCCGTCGAACAG
GGGGTAGCTGTCGGGCTTGGTGCACTCGCATGTGATTTTCTTCCGGGAGCTGCCGCTGTCCTCTTCGGTA
CAGGTGGCATCGGCGTCACAGCCGCCGTTGTTCTCGTTACAGGTGGGGTTGGGGTTCTCGACGCACTTAT
CGCCCTCTTGCTTGTAGTTCAGCAGGCACTTGCATTCCTCCCGCTCGTCCAGGTGCCGGAAGCAGCCGCT
GTTCTCGGGGCACTGTTTCTTCACGCACTGGTGCTGGGCGATATTCAGCATGTCCTGGAACTTCCCTTCG
ATCAGCTTGCTGATGATGGTGTTGGGAAAGTTCTGCACCAGGCCGGTGGACAGCAGCTTGCCCAGCATGT
CTTTCTTGGTATCGTCGTTGATCAGCTTTTTAATGGCCTCAAAGTCGTAGGGGTTCTTAAACAGGTCGAT
CTTGTCGTCGATGGCTTTCAGATCGGACAGCTTGGTGATCTTCACGTGGGCCTCGTCCTTCTCCACATTG
CAGTCATTGATCTTGGCCTTCAGATTGATCAGGTAATCATCGATCTTGTTCACGAGGTTATTGTACAGTG
TCTCGATGTTGGTCAGAAAGGGCAGGAACTTGCTCTCTTTTTTCTGCTCGTCGGTCTTGGCGGGGCTAGG
AGGGGTTGTAGGGGGGCTGCTGGGGAACTTCTCTTTTTCTTCTTTGATCACTTTCTTGATGCTTTCCAGG
TCGTCCTTGTACTTGGCCAGCACTTTCTCGTAGTAGCTGATGCCTTCCTGGGCGAACTTGATATCGTTCT
CGACGCTCTCTTTGATATACTTGTAAGACTTCAGCAGTGTATTCTTCTGCTCGCTGTTCA
